Addgene plasmid #153055: RARS_pNIC-Bio3
Purpose: Expression construct for producing Avi tagged Arginyl-tRNA synthetase
Depositing lab: Susanne Gräslund. Depositing organization: Karolinska Institutet.
Backbone
  Vector backbone: pNIC-Bio3
  Backbone manufacturer: Structural Genomics Consortium
  Vector type: Bacterial Expression
Growth in bacteria
  Bacterial resistance: Kanamycin, 50 μg/mL
  Growth temperature: 37°C
  Growth strain: DH5alpha
  Copy number: Low Copy
Gene/Insert
  Gene/Insert name: RARS
  Species: H. sapiens (human)
  Entrez Gene: RARS1 (a.k.a. ArgRS, DALRD1, HLD9, RARS)
  Promoter: T7
  Tag / fusion protein: His6-TEV (N terminal on backbone); Avi (C terminal on backbone)
  Cloning method: Ligation Independent Cloning
Terms and licenses: Academic/Nonprofit Terms; Industry Terms: Not Available to Industry
Depositor comments: Backbone vector pNIC-Bio3, Genbank acc. no. JN792439
How to cite: RARS_pNIC-Bio3 was a gift from Susanne Gräslund (Addgene plasmid # 153055 ; http://n2t.net/addgene:153055 ; RRID:Addgene_153055)
