[The description below was written by a language model from this plasmid's Addgene catalogue record and pLannotate feature annotations shown in this document.]
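Description:
RARS_pNIC-Bio3 is a bacterial expression plasmid of about 7.2 kb that carries human arginyl-tRNA synthetase (RARS, gene symbol RARS1) in the pNIC-Bio3 backbone from the Structural Genomics Consortium. The insert was introduced by ligation-independent cloning. The backbone has a pET-like layout: a ColE1/pBR322-type origin accompanied by the bom region and the rop gene, which holds copy number down and fits the catalogue's "low copy" designation. An f1 phage origin is also present. Selection is by kanamycin through an aminoglycoside phosphotransferase gene. Short tetracycline-resistance fragments and an AmpR promoter fragment are annotated, but these appear to be non-functional backbone remnants.

Expression is driven by a T7 promoter followed directly by a lac operator and the T7 gene 10 ribosome binding site. The plasmid also carries lacI with its own promoter. Transcription therefore depends on a host supplying T7 RNA polymerase, is repressed by the lac repressor and can be induced with IPTG. It ends at a T7 terminator.

According to the catalogue, the backbone adds an N-terminal His6 tag with a TEV protease cleavage site and a C-terminal Avi tag, the short peptide that BirA biotin ligase biotinylates at a single site. The automated annotation does not label these elements. It marks the RARS1 coding region as a fragment, so the record does not establish whether the full-length protein is encoded. It also picks up a short His-tag-like match and a SET1-like fragment downstream of the insert, whose role is not explained.

The stated purpose is production of Avi-tagged arginyl-tRNA synthetase. The tag combination allows affinity purification followed by biotin-based immobilisation or capture.
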