Features (pLannotate 1.2.2; 19 found; start..end, strand, type, name):
   1008..1085    -  promoter       lacI promoter: lacI
   1093..1372    -  CDS            TcR (fragment): tetracycline efflux protein; tet; confers resistance to tetracycline
   1394..1412    +  promoter       T7 promoter: promoter for bacteriophage T7 RNA polymerase
   1413..1437    +  protein_bind   lac operator: The lac repressor binds to the lac operator to inhibit transcription in E. coli. This inhibition can be relieved by adding lactose or isopropyl-β-D-thiogalactopyranoside (IPTG). lac repressor encoded by lacI
   1452..1474    +  RBS            RBS: efficient ribosome binding site from bacteriophage T7 gene 10 (Olins and Rangwala, 1989)
   1551..3323    +  CDS            RARS1 (fragment): SYRC_HUMAN - Also known as RARS. Experimental evidence at protein level: Swiss-Prot protein existence level 1. Forms part of a macromolecular complex that catalyzes the attachment of specific amino acids to cognate tRNAs during protein synthesis (PubMed:25288775). Modulates the secretion of AIMP1 and may be involved in generation of the inflammatory cytokine EMAP2 from AIMP1 (PubMed:17443684). From Homo sapiens (Human).
   3439..3456    +  CDS            9xHis (fragment): 9xHis affinity tag
   3466..3515    +  CDS            SET1 (fragment): solubility-enhancement tag derived from T7 phage gene 10B
   3523..3570    +  terminator     T7 terminator: transcription terminator for bacteriophage T7 RNA polymerase
   3607..4035    +  rep_origin     f1 ori (sequence partly withheld): f1 bacteriophage origin of replication; arrow indicates direction of (+) strand synthesis
   4088..4145    +  promoter       AmpR promoter (fragment): bla
   4154..4969    -  CDS            KanR: aminoglycoside phosphotransferase; aph(3')-Ia; confers resistance to kanamycin in bacteria or G418 (Geneticin®) in eukaryotes
   5091..5679    +  rep_origin     ori: high-copy-number ColE1/pMB1/pBR322/pUC origin of replication
   5865..6004    -  misc_feature   bom: basis of mobility region from pBR322
   6106..6297    -  CDS            rop: Rop protein, which maintains plasmids at low copy number; rop
   6314..6694    +  CDS            YPB1_ECOLX: Protein predicted: Swiss-Prot protein existence level 4. From Escherichia coli.
   6766..7057    -  CDS            TcR (fragment): tetracycline efflux protein; tet; confers resistance to tetracycline
   7072..7093    -  protein_bind   CAP binding site: CAP binding activates transcription in the presence of cAMP. E. coli catabolite activator protein
   7106..1007    -  CDS            lacI (across the origin): lac repressor; lacI; The lac repressor binds to the lac operator to inhibit transcription in E. coli. This inhibition can be relieved by adding lactose or isopropyl-β-D-thiogalactopyranoside (IPTG).
>Addgene plasmid #153055 | RARS_pNIC-Bio3 | addgene full sequence | sequence record 304475 | Addgene NGS Result
GTTTGCGTATTGGGCGCCAGGGTGGTTTTTCTTTTCACCAGTGAGACGGGCAACAGCTGATTGCCCTTCA
CCGCCTGGCCCTGAGAGAGTTGCAGCAAGCGGTCCACGCTGGTTTGCCCCAGCAGGCGAAAATCCTGTTT
GATGGTGGTTAACGGCGGGATATAACATGAGCTGTCTTCGGTATCGTCGTATCCCACTACCGAGATATCC
GCACCAACGCGCAGCCCGGACTCGGTAATGGCGCGCATTGCGCCCAGCGCCATCTGATCGTTGGCAACCA
GCATCGCAGTGGGAACGATGCCCTCATTCAGCATTTGCATGGTTTGTTGAAAACCGGACATGGCACTCCA
GTCGCCTTCCCGTTCCGCTATCGGCTGAATTTGATTGCGAGTGAGATATTTATGCCAGCCAGCCAGACGC
AGACGCGCCGAGACAGAACTTAATGGGCCCGCTAACAGCGCGATTTGCTGGTGACCCAATGCGACCAGAT
GCTCCACGCCCAGTCGCGTACCGTCTTCATGGGAGAAAATAATACTGTTGATGGGTGTCTGGTCAGAGAC
ATCAAGAAATAACGCCGGAACATTAGTGCAGGCAGCTTCCACAGCAATGGCATCCTGGTCATCCAGCTGA
TAGTTAATGATCAGCCCACTGACGCGTTGCGCGAGAAGATTGTGCACCGCCGCTTTACAGGCTTCGACGC
CGCTTCGTTCTACCATCGACACCACCACGCTGGCACCCAGTTGATCGGCGCGAGATTTAATCGCCGCGAC
AATTTGCGACGGCGCGTGCAGGGCCAGACTGGAGGTGGCAACGCCAATCAGCAACGACTGTTTGCCCGCC
AGTTGTTGTGCCACGCGGTTGGGAATGTAATTCAGCTCCGCCATCGCCGCTTCCACTTTTTCCCGCGTTT
TCGCAGAAACGTGGCTGGCCTGGTTCACCACGCGGGAAACGGTCTGATAAGAGACACCGGCATACTCTGC
GACATCGTATAACGTTACTGGTTTCACATTCACCACCCTGAATTGACTCTCTTCCGGGCGCTATCATGCC
ATACCGCGAAAGGTTTTGCGCCATTCGATGGTGTCCGGGATCTCGACGCTCTCCCTTATGCGACTCCTGC
ATTAGGAAGCAGCCCAGTAGTAGGTTGAGGCCGTTGAGCACCGCCGCCGCAAGGAATGGTGCATGCAAGG
AGATGGCGCCCAACAGTCCCCCGGCCACGGGGCCTGCCACCATACCCACGCCGAAACAAGCGCTCATGAG
CCCGAAGTGGCGAGCCCGATCTTCCCCATCGGTGATGTCGGCGATATAGGCGCCAGCAACCGCACCTGTG
GCGCCGGTGATGCCGGCCACGATGCGTCCGGCGTAGAGGATCGAGATCTCGATCCCGCGAAATTAATACG
ACTCACTATAGGGGAATTGTGAGCGGATAACAATTCCCCTCTAGAAATAATTTTGTTTAACTTTAAGAAG
GAGATATACATATGCACCATCATCATCATCATTCTTCTGGTGTAGATCTGGGTACCGAGAACCTGTACTT
CCAATCCATGACTAAAAATATGATTAACATTATTAGCCGCCTACAAGAGGTCTTTGGTCATGCAATTAAG
GCTGCATATCCAGATTTGGAAAATCCTCCTCTGCTAGTGACACCAAGTCAGCAGGCCAAGTTTGGGGACT
ATCAGTGTAATAGTGCTATGGGTATTTCTCAGATGCTCAAAACCAAGGAACAGAAAGTTAATCCAAGAGA
AATTGCTGAAAACATTACCAAACACCTCCCAGACAATGAATGTATTGAAAAAGTTGAAATTGCTGGTCCT
GGTTTTATTAATGTCCACTTAAGAAAGGATTTTGTATCAGAACAATTGACCAGTCTTCTAGTGAATGGAG
TTCAACTACCTGCTCTGGGAGAGAATAAAAAGGTTATAGTTGACTTTTCCTCCCCTAATATAGCTAAAGA
GATGCATGTAGGCCACCTGAGGTCAACTATCATAGGAGAGAGTATAAGCCGCCTCTTTGAATTTGCAGGG
TATGACGTGCTCAGGTTAAATCATGTAGGAGACTGGGGGACCCAGTTTGGCATGCTCATCGCTCACCTGC
AAGACAAATTTCCAGATTATCTAACAGTTTCACCTCCTATTGGGGATCTTCAGGTCTTTTATAAGGAATC
TAAGAAGAGGTTTGATACTGAGGAGGAATTTAAGAAGCGAGCATATCAGTGTGTAGTTCTGCTCCAGGGT
AAAAACCCAGATATTACAAAAGCTTGGAAGCTTATCTGTGATGTCTCCCGCCAAGAGTTAAATAAAATCT
ATGATGCATTGGACGTCTCTTTAATAGAGAGAGGGGAATCCTTCTATCAAGATAGGATGAATGATATTGT
AAAGGAATTTGAAGATAGAGGATTTGTGCAGGTGGATGATGGCAGAAAGATTGTATTTGTCCCAGGGTGT
TCCATACCATTAACCATAGTAAAATCAGATGGAGGTTATACCTATGATACATCTGACCTGGCTGCTATTA
AACAAAGACTATTTGAGGAAAAAGCAGATATGATTATCTATGTTGTGGACAATGGACAATCTGTGCACTT
CCAGACAATATTTGCTGCTGCTCAAATGATTGGTTGGTATGACCCTAAAGTAACTCGAGTCTTCCATGCT
GGATTTGGTGTGGTGCTAGGGGAAGACAAGAAAAAGTTTAAAACACGTTCGGGTGAAACAGTGCGCCTCA
TGGATCTTCTGGGAGAAGGACTAAAACGATCCATGGACAAGTTGAAGGAAAAAGAAAGAGACAAGGTCTT
AACTGCAGAGGAATTGAATGCTGCTCAGACATCCGTTGCATATGGCTGCATCAAATATGCTGACCTTTCC
CATAACCGGTTGAATGACTACATCTTCTCCTTTGACAAAATGCTAGATGACAGAGGAAATACAGCTGCTT
ACTTGTTGTATGCCTTCACTAGAATCAGGTCTATTGCACGTCTGGCCAATATTGATGAAGAAATGCTCCA
AAAAGCTGCTCGAGAAACCAAGATTCTTTTGGATCATGAGAAGGAATGGAAACTAGGCCGGTGCATTTTA
CGGTTCCCTGAGATTCTGCAAAAGATTTTAGATGACTTATTTCTCCACACTCTCTGTGATTATATATATG
AGCTGGCAACTGCTTTCACAGAGTTCTATGATAGCTGCTACTGTGTGGAGAAAGATAGACAGACTGGAAA
AATATTGAAGGTGAACATGTGGCGTATGCTGCTATGTGAAGCAGTAGCTGCTGTCATGGCCAAGGGGTTT
GATATCCTGGGAATAAAACCTGTCCAAAGGATGAGCAGTAAAGGTGGATACGGCCTGAATGATATCTTTG
AAGCGCAGAAGATTGAATGGCATGAATGATAAGGATCCGAATTCGAGCTCCGTCGACAAGCTTGCGGCCG
CACTCGAGCACCACCACCACCACCACTGAGATCCGGCTGCTAACAAAGCCCGAAAGGAAGCTGAGTTGGC
TGCTGCCACCGCTGAGCAATAACTAGCATAACCCCTTGGGGCCTCTAAACGGGTCTTGAGGGGTTTTTTG
CTGAAAGGAGGAACTATATCCGGATTGGCGAATGGG
[124 nt withheld, positions 3607-3730]
C
[91 nt withheld, positions 3732-3822]
A
[49 nt withheld, positions 3824-3872]
CCTTTGACGTTGGAGTCCACGTTCTTT
[37 nt withheld, positions 3900-3936]
ACCCTATCTCGGTCTATTCTTTTGATTTATAAGGGATTTTGCCGATTTCGGCCTATTGGTTAAAAAATGA
GCTGATTTAACAAAAATTTAACGCGAATTTTAACAAAATATTAACGCTTACAATTTAGGTGGCACTTTTC
GGGGAAATGTGCGCGGAACCCCTATTTGTTTATTTTTCTAAATACATTCAAATATGTATCCGCTCATGAA
TTAATTCTTAGAAAAACTCATCGAGCATCAAATGAAACTGCAATTTATTCATATCAGGATTATCAATACC
ATATTTTTGAAAAAGCCGTTTCTGTAATGAAGGAGAAAACTCACCGAGGCAGTTCCATAGGATGGCAAGA
TCCTGGTATCGGTCTGCGATTCCGACTCGTCCAACATCAATACAACCTATTAATTTCCCCTCGTCAAAAA
TAAGGTTATCAAGTGAGAAATCACCATGAGTGACGACTGAATCCGGTGAGAATGGCAAAAGTTTATGCAT
TTCTTTCCAGACTTGTTCAACAGGCCAGCCATTACGCTCGTCATCAAAATCACTCGCATCAACCAAACCG
TTATTCATTCGTGATTGCGCCTGAGCGAGACGAAATACGCGATCGCTGTTAAAAGGACAATTACAAACAG
GAATCGAATGCAACCGGCGCAGGAACACTGCCAGCGCATCAACAATATTTTCACCTGAATCAGGATATTC
TTCTAATACCTGGAATGCTGTTTTCCCGGGGATCGCAGTGGTGAGTAACCATGCATCATCAGGAGTACGG
ATAAAATGCTTGATGGTCGGAAGAGGCATAAATTCCGTCAGCCAGTTTAGTCTGACCATCTCATCTGTAA
CATCATTGGCAACGCTACCTTTGCCATGTTTCAGAAACAACTCTGGCGCATCGGGCTTCCCATACAATCG
ATAGATTGTCGCACCTGATTGCCCGACATTATCGCGAGCCCATTTATACCCATATAAATCAGCATCCATG
TTGGAATTTAATCGCGGCCTAGAGCAAGACGTTTCCCGTTGAATATGGCTCATAACACCCCTTGTATTAC
TGTTTATGTAAGCAGACAGTTTTATTGTTCATGACCAAAATCCCTTAACGTGAGTTTTCGTTCCACTGAG
CGTCAGACCCCGTAGAAAAGATCAAAGGATCTTCTTGAGATCCTTTTTTTCTGCGCGTAATCTGCTGCTT
GCAAACAAAAAAACCACCGCTACCAGCGGTGGTTTGTTTGCCGGATCAAGAGCTACCAACTCTTTTTCCG
AAGGTAACTGGCTTCAGCAGAGCGCAGATACCAAATACTGTCCTTCTAGTGTAGCCGTAGTTAGGCCACC
ACTTCAAGAACTCTGTAGCACCGCCTACATACCTCGCTCTGCTAATCCTGTTACCAGTGGCTGCTGCCAG
TGGCGATAAGTCGTGTCTTACCGGGTTGGACTCAAGACGATAGTTACCGGATAAGGCGCAGCGGTCGGGC
TGAACGGGGGGTTCGTGCACACAGCCCAGCTTGGAGCGAACGACCTACACCGAACTGAGATACCTACAGC
GTGAGCTATGAGAAAGCGCCACGCTTCCCGAAGGGAGAAAGGCGGACAGGTATCCGGTAAGCGGCAGGGT
CGGAACAGGAGAGCGCACGAGGGAGCTTCCAGGGGGAAACGCCTGGTATCTTTATAGTCCTGTCGGGTTT
CGCCACCTCTGACTTGAGCGTCGATTTTTGTGATGCTCGTCAGGGGGGCGGAGCCTATGGAAAAACGCCA
GCAACGCGGCCTTTTTACGGTTCCTGGCCTTTTGCTGGCCTTTTGCTCACATGTTCTTTCCTGCGTTATC
CCCTGATTCTGTGGATAACCGTATTACCGCCTTTGAGTGAGCTGATACCGCTCGCCGCAGCCGAACGACC
GAGCGCAGCGAGTCAGTGAGCGAGGAAGCGGAAGAGCGCCTGATGCGGTATTTTCTCCTTACGCATCTGT
GCGGTATTTCACACCGCAATGGTGCACTCTCAGTACAATCTGCTCTGATGCCGCATAGTTAAGCCAGTAT
ACACTCCGCTATCGCTACGTGACTGGGTCATGGCTGCGCCCCGACACCCGCCAACACCCGCTGACGCGCC
CTGACGGGCTTGTCTGCTCCCGGCATCCGCTTACAGACAAGCTGTGACCGTCTCCGGGAGCTGCATGTGT
CAGAGGTTTTCACCGTCATCACCGAAACGCGCGAGGCAGCTGCGGTAAAGCTCATCAGCGTGGTCGTGAA
GCGATTCACAGATGTCTGCCTGTTCATCCGCGTCCAGCTCGTTGAGTTTCTCCAGAAGCGTTAATGTCTG
GCTTCTGATAAAGCGGGCCATGTTAAGGGCGGTTTTTTCCTGTTTGGTCACTGATGCCTCCGTGTAAGGG
GGATTTCTGTTCATGGGGGTAATGATACCGATGAAACGAGAGAGGATGCTCACGATACGGGTTACTGATG
ATGAACATGCCCGGTTACTGGAACGTTGTGAGGGTAAACAACTGGCGGTATGGATGCGGCGGGACCAGAG
AAAAATCACTCAGGGTCAATGCCAGCGCTTCGTTAATACAGATGTAGGTGTTCCACAGGGTAGCCAGCAG
CATCCTGCGATGCAGATCCGGAACATAATGGTGCAGGGCGCTGACTTCCGCGTTTCCAGACTTTACGAAA
CACGGAAACCGAAGACCATTCATGTTGTTGCTCAGGTCGCAGACGTTTTGCAGCAGCAGTCGCTTCACGT
TCGCTCGCGTATCGGTGATTCATTCTGCTAACCAGTAAGGCAACCCCGCCAGCCTAGCCGGGTCCTCAAC
GACAGGAGCACGATCATGCGCACCCGTGGGGCCGCCATGCCGGCGATAATGGCCTGCTTCTCGCCGAAAC
GTTTGGTGGCGGGACCAGTGACGAAGGCTTGAGCGAGGGCGTGCAAGATTCCGAATACCGCAAGCGACAG
GCCGATCATCGTCGCGCTCCAGCGAAAGCGGTCCTCGCCGAAAATGACCCAGAGCGCTGCCGGCACCTGT
CCTACGAGTTGCATGATAAAGAAGACAGTCATAAGTGCGGCGACGATAGTCATGTCCCGCGCCCACCGGA
AGGAGCTGACTGGGTTGAAGGCTCTCAAGGGCATCGGTCGAGATCCCGGTGCCTAATGAGTGAGCTAACT
TACATTAATTGCGTTGCGCTCACTGCCCGCTTTCCAGTCGGGAAACCTGTCGTGCCAGCTGCATTAATGA
ATCGGCCAACGCGCGGGGAGAGGCG
