>Addgene plasmid #153055 | RARS_pNIC-Bio3 | depositor partial sequence | sequence record 296151 | DNA sequence of target insert without tags, start/stop amino acids T70-M660
ACTAAAAATATGATTAACATTATTAGCCGCCTACAAGAGGTCTTTGGTCATGCAATTAAGGCTGCATATC
CAGATTTGGAAAATCCTCCTCTGCTAGTGACACCAAGTCAGCAGGCCAAGTTTGGGGACTATCAGTGTAA
TAGTGCTATGGGTATTTCTCAGATGCTCAAAACCAAGGAACAGAAAGTTAATCCAAGAGAAATTGCTGAA
AACATTACCAAACACCTCCCAGACAATGAATGTATTGAAAAAGTTGAAATTGCTGGTCCTGGTTTTATTA
ATGTCCACTTAAGAAAGGATTTTGTATCAGAACAATTGACCAGTCTTCTAGTGAATGGAGTTCAACTACC
TGCTCTGGGAGAGAATAAAAAGGTTATAGTTGACTTTTCCTCCCCTAATATAGCTAAAGAGATGCATGTA
GGCCACCTGAGGTCAACTATCATAGGAGAGAGTATAAGCCGCCTCTTTGAATTTGCAGGGTATGACGTGC
TCAGGTTAAATCATGTAGGAGACTGGGGGACCCAGTTTGGCATGCTCATCGCTCACCTGCAAGACAAATT
TCCAGATTATCTAACAGTTTCACCTCCTATTGGGGATCTTCAGGTCTTTTATAAGGAATCTAAGAAGAGG
TTTGATACTGAGGAGGAATTTAAGAAGCGAGCATATCAGTGTGTAGTTCTGCTCCAGGGTAAAAACCCAG
ATATTACAAAAGCTTGGAAGCTTATCTGTGATGTCTCCCGCCAAGAGTTAAATAAAATCTATGATGCATT
GGACGTCTCTTTAATAGAGAGAGGGGAATCCTTCTATCAAGATAGGATGAATGATATTGTAAAGGAATTT
GAAGATAGAGGATTTGTGCAGGTGGATGATGGCAGAAAGATTGTATTTGTCCCAGGGTGTTCCATACCAT
TAACCATAGTAAAATCAGATGGAGGTTATACCTATGATACATCTGACCTGGCTGCTATTAAACAAAGACT
ATTTGAGGAAAAAGCAGATATGATTATCTATGTTGTGGACAATGGACAATCTGTGCACTTCCAGACAATA
TTTGCTGCTGCTCAAATGATTGGTTGGTATGACCCTAAAGTAACTCGAGTCTTCCATGCTGGATTTGGTG
TGGTGCTAGGGGAAGACAAGAAAAAGTTTAAAACACGTTCGGGTGAAACAGTGCGCCTCATGGATCTTCT
GGGAGAAGGACTAAAACGATCCATGGACAAGTTGAAGGAAAAAGAAAGAGACAAGGTCTTAACTGCAGAG
GAATTGAATGCTGCTCAGACATCCGTTGCATATGGCTGCATCAAATATGCTGACCTTTCCCATAACCGGT
TGAATGACTACATCTTCTCCTTTGACAAAATGCTAGATGACAGAGGAAATACAGCTGCTTACTTGTTGTA
TGCCTTCACTAGAATCAGGTCTATTGCACGTCTGGCCAATATTGATGAAGAAATGCTCCAAAAAGCTGCT
CGAGAAACCAAGATTCTTTTGGATCATGAGAAGGAATGGAAACTAGGCCGGTGCATTTTACGGTTCCCTG
AGATTCTGCAAAAGATTTTAGATGACTTATTTCTCCACACTCTCTGTGATTATATATATGAGCTGGCAAC
TGCTTTCACAGAGTTCTATGATAGCTGCTACTGTGTGGAGAAAGATAGACAGACTGGAAAAATATTGAAG
GTGAACATGTGGCGTATGCTGCTATGTGAAGCAGTAGCTGCTGTCATGGCCAAGGGGTTTGATATCCTGG
GAATAAAACCTGTCCAAAGGATG
